>Addgene plasmid #126351 | pGWB14-LYX133 | addgene full sequence | sequence record 247473 | Addgene NGS Result
TCGGTCTTGCCTTGCTCGTCGGTGATGTACTTCACCAGCTCCGCGAAGTCGCTCTTCTTGATGGAGCGCA
TGGGGACGTGCTTGGCAATCACGCGCACCCCCCGGCCGTTTTAGCGGCTAAAAAAGTCATGGCTCTGCCC
TCGGGCGGACCACGCCCATCATGACCTTGCCAAGCTCGTCCTGCTTCTCTTCGATCTTCGCCAGCAGGGC
GAGGATCGTGGCATCACCGAACCGCGCCGTGCGCGGGTCGTCGGTGAGCCAGAGTTTCAGCAGGCCGCCC
AGGCGGCCCAGGTCGCCATTGATGCGGGCCAGCTCGCGGACGTGCTCATAGTCCACGACGCCCGTGATTT
TGTAGCCCTGGCCGACGGCCAGCAGGTAGGCCGACAGGCTCATGCCGGCCGCCGCCGCCTTTTCCTCAAT
CGCTCTTCGTTCGTCTGGAAGGCAGTACACCTTGATAGGTGGGCTGCCCTTCCTGGTTGGCTTGGTTTCA
TCAGCCATCCGCTTGCCCTCATCTGTTACGCCGGCGGTAGCCGGCCAGCCTCGCAGAGCAGGATTCCCGT
TGAGCACCGCCAGGTGCGAATAAGGGACAGTGAAGAAGGAACACCCGCTCGCGGGTGGGCCTACTTCACC
TATCCTGCCCGGCTGACGCCGTTGGATACACCAAGGAAAGTCTACACGAACCCTTTGGCAAAATCCTGTA
TATCGTGCGAAAAAGGATGGATATACCGAAAAAATCGCTATAATGACCCCGAAGCAGGGTTATGCAGCGG
AAAAGCGCCACGCTTCCCGAAGGGAGAAAGGCGGACAGGTATCCGGTAAGCGGCAGGGTCGGAACAGGAG
AGCGCACGAGGGAGCTTCCAGGGGGAAACGCCTGGTATCTTTATAGTCCTGTCGGGTTTCGCCACCTCTG
ACTTGAGCGTCGATTTTTGTGATGCTCGTCAGGGGGGCGGAGCCTATGGAAAAACGCCAGCAACGCGGCC
TTTTTACGGTTCCTGGCCTTTTGCTGGCCTTTTGCTCACATGTTCTTTCCTGCGTTATCCCCTGATTCTG
TGGATAACCGTATTACCGCCTTTGAGTGAGCTGATACCGCTCGCCGCAGCCGAACGACCGAGCGCAGCGA
GTCAGTGAGCGAGGAAGCGGAAGAGCGCCAGAAGGCCGCCAGAGAGGCCGAGCGCGGCCGTGAGGCTTGG
ACGCTAGGGCAGGGCATGAAAAAGCCCGTAGCGGGCTGCTACGGGCGTCTGACGCGGTGGAAAGGGGGAG
GGGATGTTGTCTACATGGCTCTGCTGTAGTGAGTGGGTTGCGCTCCGGCAGCGGTCCTGATCAATCGTCA
CCCTTTCTCGGTCCTTCAACGTTCCTGACAACGAGCCTCCTTTTCGCCAATCCATCGACAATCACCGCGA
GTCCCTGCTCGAACGCTGCGTCCGGACCGGCTTCGTCGAAGGCGTCTATCGCGGCCCGCAACAGCGGCGA
GAGCGGAGCCTGTTCAACGGTGCCGCCGCGCTCGCCGGCATCGCTGTCGCCGGCCTGCTCCTCAAGCACG
GCCCCAACAGTGAAGTAGCTGATTGTCATCAGCGCATTGACGGCGTCCCCGGCCGAAAAACCCGCCTCGC
AGAGGAAGCGAAGCTGCGCGTCGGCCGTTTCCATCTGCGGTGCGCCCGGTCGCGTGCCGGCATGGATGCG
CGCGCCATCGCGGTAGGCGAGCAGCGCCTGCCTGAAGCTGCGGGCATTCCCGATCAGAAATGAGCGCCAG
TCGTCGTCGGCTCTCGGCACCGAATGCGTATGATTCTCCGCCAGCATGGCTTCGGCCAGTGCGTCGAGCA
GCGCCCGCTTGTTCCTGAAGTGCCAGTAAAGCGCCGGCTGCTGAACCCCCAACCGTTCCGCCAGTTTGCG
TGTCGTCAGACCGTCTACGCCGACCTCGTTCAACAGGTCCAGGGCGGCACGGATCACTGTATTCGGCTGC
AACTTTGTCATGCTTGACACTTTATCACTGATAAACATAATATGTCCACCAACTTATCAGTGATAAAGAA
TCCGCGCGTTCAATCGGACCAGCGGAGGCTGGTCCGGAGGCCAGACGTGAAACCCAACATACCCCTGATC
GTAATTCTGAGCACTGTCGCGCTCGACGCTGTCGGCATCGGCCTGATTATGCCGGTGCTGCCGGGCCTCC
TGCGCGATCTGGTTCACTCGAACGACGTCACCGCCCACTATGGCATTCTGCTGGCGCTGTATGCGTTGGT
GCAATTTGCCTGCGCACCTGTGCTGGGCGCGCTGTCGGATCGTTTCGGGCGGCGGCCAATCTTGCTCGTC
TCGCTGGCCGGCGCCAGATCTGGGGAACCCTGTGGTTGGCATGCACATACAAATGGACGAACGGATAAAC
CTTTTCACGCCCTTTTAAATATCCGATTATTCTAATAAACGCTCTTTTCTCTTAGGTTTACCCGCCAATA
TATCCTGTCAAACACTGATAGTTTAAACGTTGCGATTAAGAATTCGAGCTCGGTACCCCCCTACTCCAAA
AATGTCAAAGATACAGTCTCAGAAGACCAAAGGGCTATTGAGACTTTTCAACAAAGGGTAATTTCGGGAA
ACCTCCTCGGATTCCATTGCCCAGCTATCTGTCACTTCATCGAAAGGACAGTAGAAAAGGAAGGTGGCTC
CTACAAATGCCATCATTGCGATAAAGGAAAGGCTATCATTCAAGATGCCTCTGCCGACAGTGGTCCCAAA
GATGGACCCCCACCCACGAGGAGCATCGTGGAAAAAGAAGACGTTCCAACCACGTCTTCAAAGCAAGTGG
ATTGATGTGACATCTCCACTGACGTAAGGGATGACGCACAATCCCACTATCCTTCGCAAGACCCTTCCTC
TATATAAGGAAGTTCATTTCATTTGGAGAGGACAGCCCAAGCTTCGACTCTAGAGGATCCCCTTAAATCG
ATATGGAACGAGCTATACAAGGAAACGACGCTAGGGAACAAGCTAACAGTGAACGTTGGGATGGAGGATC
AGGAGGTACCACTTCTCCCTTCAAACTTCCTGACGAAAGTCCGAGTTGGACTGAGTGGCGGCTACATAAC
GATGAGACGAATTCGAATCAAGATAATCCCCTTGGTTTCAAGGAAAGCTGGGGTTTCGGGAAAGTTGTAT
TTAAGAGATATCTCAGATACGACAGGACGGAAGCTTCACTGCACAGAGTCCTTGGATCTTGGACGGGAGA
TTCGGTTAACTATGCAGCATCTCGATTTTTCGGTTTCGACCAGATCGGATGTACCTATAGTATTCGGTTT
CGAGGAGTTAGTATCACCGTTTCTGGAGGGTCTCGAACTCTTCAGCATCTCTGTGAGATGGCAATTCGGT
CTAAGCAAGAACTGCTACAGCTTGCCCCAATCGAAGTGGAAAGTAATGTATCAAGAGGATGCCCTGAAGG
TACTCAAACCTTCGAAAAAGAAAGCGAGTAAGTCGAGGGCGAGCTCGAATTCGGTACGCTGAAATCACCA
GTCTCTCTCTACAAATCTATCTCTCTCTATTTTCTCCATAAATAATGTGTGAGTAGTTTCCCGATAAGGG
AAATTAGGGTTCTTATAGGGTTTCGCTCATGTGTTGAGCATATAAGAAACCCTTAGTATGTATTTGTATT
TGTAAAATACTTCTATCAATAAAATTTCTAATTCCTAAAACCAAAATCCAGTACTAAAATCCAGATCTCC
CTGCAGGTCCCCAGATTAGCCTTTTCAATTTCAGAAAGAATGCTAACCCACAGATGGTTAGAGAGGCTTA
CGCAGCAGGTCTCATCAAGACGATCTACCCGAGCAATAATCTCCAGGAAATCAAATACCTTCCCAAGAAG
GTTAAAGATGCAGTCAAAAGATTCAGGACTAACTGCATCAAGAACACAGAGAAAGATATATTTCTCAAGA
TCAGAAGTACTATTCCAGTATGGACGATTCAAGGCTTGCTTCACAAACCAAGGCAAGTAATAGAGATTGG
AGTCTCTAAAAAGGTAGTTCCCACTGAATCAAAGGCCATGGAGTCAAAGATTCAAATAGAGGACCTAACA
GAACTCGCCGTAAAGACTGGCGAACAGTTCATACAGAGTCTCTTACGACTCAATGACAAGAAGAAAATCT
TCGTCAACATGGTGGAGCACGACACACTTGTCTACTCCAAAAATATCAAAGATACAGTCTCAGAAGACCA
AAGGGCAATTGAGACTTTTCAACAAAGGGTAATATCCGGAAACCTCCTCGGATTCCATTGCCCAGCTATC
TGTCACTTTATTGTGAAGATAGTGGAAAAGGAAGGTGGCTCCTACAAATGCCATCATTGCGATAAAGGAA
AGGCCATCGTTGAAGATGCCTCTGCCGACAGTGGTCCCAAAGATGGACCCCCACCCACGAGGAGCATCGT
GGAAAAAGAAGACGTTCCAACCACGTCTTCAAAGCAAGTGGATTGATGTGATATCTCCACTGACGTAAGG
GATGACGCACAATCCCACTATCCTTCGCAAGACCCTTCCTCTATATAAGGAAGTTCATTTCATTTGGAGA
GAACACGGGGGACAAGTTTGTACAAAAAAGCAGGCTCCACCACTAGTATGAAAATGGGAAGAAAATGTTC
ACATTGTGGTAACACTGGTCACAATTCAAGAACTTGTAGCACATTGAAATGTGCTAGTAATGGTAGTTTT
ATTGGTGGATTAAAGATTTTTGGAGTGCAACTTGATATCCCTAATGATGCTTCATCTTCTTCTTCTTCTA
TTCACTTGAAGAAAAGTTTTAGTTTGGAGTGTTTATCTCCTTTTGTTAATGAAAGTTGTGAAAAGAGTAC
TTCAATTAATAATGGTTATCTCTCTGATGGTCTTGTAGTTCGTGTTGAGGAAAGAAAGAAAGGAGTTCCA
TGGACAGAGGAGGAACACAGAAAATTCTTAATTGGACTAGAAAAGCTAGGAAAAGGAGATTGGAGAGGAA
TTTCAAGAAACTTTGTGACAACAAGGACACCAACTCAAGTTGCAAGTCATGCTCAAAAGTATTTCCTAAG
ACAATCAAGTCTCAACAAAAAGAAACGACGTTCCAGCCTTTTTGACATGGCAAGGAGCAACAACAAGATT
CATGTCGATGCCATAACCTTGAAGTTCAAGCATGGAGATAATTTTGATAATTGTCTTGACACAACAATCT
TAACAAAAAAAGATTGTCAAGAAATTAGAGCATCATTATTAGAGTTAAATTCATTTGTTGAAGATATGTC
AATTGCCAAAGATAATCAAAGGAGTGAAAATCCTCAACAGCCTGAAGAGATTTATTCAGTACCAAATAAG
TCAATTTCTTCATTTGGAGCTCTTGATTTGGAGCTAAGTCTCTCAGCTCCAAGAAATATTGGACCAATTA
CAGTTACCCCCGGGGACCCAGCTTTCTTGTACAAAGTGGTTGATAACAGCGGGTTAATTAACATCTTTTA
CCCATACGATGTTCCTGACTATGCGGGCTATCCCTATGACGTCCCGGACTATGCAGGATCCTATCCATAT
GACGTTCCAGATTACGCTGCTCAGTGCAGCGCTTAGAGCTCGAATTTCCCCGATCGTTCAAACATTTGGC
AATAAAGTTTCTTAAGATTGAATCCTGTTGCCGGTCTTGCGATGATTATCATATAATTTCTGTTGAATTA
CGTTAAGCATGTAATAATTAACATGTAATGCATGACGTTATTTATGAGATGGGTTTTTATGATTAGAGTC
CCGCAATTATACATTTAATACGCGATAGAAAACAAAATATAGCGCGCAAACTAGGATAAATTATCGCGCG
CGGTGTCATCTATGTTACTAGATCGGGAATTAGCTTCATCAACGCAAGACATGCGCACGACCGTCTGACA
GGAGAGGAATTTCCGACGAGCACAGAAAGGACTTGCTCTTGGACGTAGGCCTATTTCTCAGGCACATGTA
TCAAGTGTTCGGACGTGGGTTTTCGATGGTGTATCAGCCGCCGCCAACTGGGAGATGAGGAGGCTTTCTT
GGGGGGCAGTCAGCAGTTCATTTCACAAGACAGAGGAACTTGTAAGGAGATGCACTGATTTATCTTGGCG
CAAACCAGCAGGACGAATTAGTGGGAATAGCCCGCGAATATCTAAGTTATGCCTGTCGGCATGAGCAGAA
ACTTCCAATTCGAAACAGTTTGGAGAGGTTGTTTTTGGGCATACCTTTTGTTAGTCAGCCTCTCGATTGC
TCATCGTCATTACACAGTACCGAAGTTTGATCGATCTAGTAACATAGATGACACCGCGCGCGATAATTTA
TCCTAGTTTGCGCGCTATATTTTGTTTTCTATCGCGTATTAAATGTATAATTGCGGGACTCTAATCATAA
AAACCCATCTCATAAATAACGTCATGCATTACATGTTAATTATTACATGCTTAACGTAATTCAACAGAAA
TTATATGATAATCATCGCAAGACCGGCAACAGGATTCAATCTTAAGAAACTTTATTGCCAAATGTTTGAA
CGATCTGCTTCGACGCACTCCTTCTTTACTCCACCATCTCGTCCTTATTGAAAACGTGGGTAGCACCAAA
ACGAATCAAGTCGCTGGAACTGAAGTTACCAATCACGCTGGATGATTTGCCAGTTGGATTAATCTTGCCT
TTCCCCGCATGAATAATATTGATGAATGCATGCGTGAGGGGTATTTCGATTTTGGCAATAGCTGCAATTG
CCGCGACATCCTCCAACGAGCATAATTCTTCAGAAAAATAGCGATGTTCCATGTTGTCAGGGCATGCATG
ATGCACGTTATGAGGTGACGGTGCTAGGCAGTATTCCCTCAAAGTTTCATAGTCAGTATCATATTCATCA
TTGCATTCCTGCAAGAGAGAATTGAGACGCAATCCACACGCTGCGGCAACCTTCCGGCGTTCGTGGTCTA
TTTGCTCTTGGACGTTGCAAACGTAAGTGTTGGATCCCGGTCGGCATCTACTCTATTCCTTTGCCCTCGG
ACGAGTGCTGGGGCGTCGGTTTCCACTATCGGCGAGTACTTCTACACAGCCATCGGTCCAGACGGCCGCG
CTTCTGCGGGCGATTTGTGTACGCCCGACAGTCCCGGCTCCGGATCGGACGATTGCGTCGCATCGACCCT
GCGCCCAAGCTGCATCATCGAAATTGCCGTCAACCAAGCTCTGATAGAGTTGGTCAAGACCAATGCGGAG
CATATACGCCCGGAGCCGCGGCGATCCTGCAAGCTCCGGATGCCTCCGCTCGAAGTAGCGCGTCTGCTGC
TCCATACAAGCCAACCACGGCCTCCAGAAGAAGATGTTGGCGACCTCGTATTGGGAATCCCCGAACATCG
CCTCGCTCCAGTCAATGACCGCTGTTATGCGGCCATTGTCCGTCAGGACATTGTTGGAGCCGAAATCCGC
GTGCACGAGGTGCCGGACTTCGGGGCAGTCCTCGGCCCAAAGCATCAGCTCATCGAGAGCCTGCGCGACG
GACGCACTGACGGTGTCGTCCATCACAGTTTGCCAGTGATACACATGGGGATCAGCAATCGCGCATATGA
AATCACGCCATGTAGTGTATTGACCGATTCCTTGCGGTCCGAATGGGCCGAACCCGCTCGTCTGGCTAAG
ATCGGCCGCAGCGATCGCATCCATGGCCTCCGCGACCGGCTGCAGAACAGCGGGCAGTTCGGTTTCAGGC
AGGTCTTGCAACGTGACACCCTGTGCACGGCGGGAGATGCAATAGGTCAGGCTCTCGCTGAATTCCCCAA
TGTCAAGCACTTCCGGAATCGGGAGCGCGGCCGATGCAAAGTGCCGATAAACATAACGATCTTTGTAGAA
ACCATCGGCGCAGCTATTTACCCGCAGGACATATCCACGCCCTCCTACATCGAAGCTGAAAGCACGAGAT
TCTTCGCCCTCCGAGAGCTGCATCAGGTCGGAGACGCTGTCGAACTTTTCGATCAGAAACTTCTCGACAG
ACGTCGCGGTGAGTTCAGGCTTTTTCATATCGGGGTCGTCCTCTCCAAATGAAATGAACTTCCTTATATA
GAGGAAGGGTCTTGCGAAGGATAGTGGGATTGTGCGTCATCCCTTACGTCAGTGGAGATATCACATCAAT
CCACTTGCTTTGAAGACGTGGTTGGAACGTCTTCTTTTTCCACGATGCTCCTCGTGGGTGGGGGTCCATC
TTTGGGACCACTGTCGGCAGAGGCATCTTGAACGATAGCCTTTCCTTTATCGCAATGATGGCATTTGTAG
GTGCCACCTTCCTTTTCTACTGTCCTTTTGATGAAGTGACAGATAGCTGGGCAATGGAATCCGAGGAGGT
TTCCCGATATTACCCTTTGTTGAAAAGTCTCAATAGCCCTTTGGTCTTCTGAGACTGTATCTTTGATATT
CTTGGAGTAGACGAGAGTGTCGTGCTCCACCATGTTGACGGATCTCTAGGACGCGTCGACGCGTCGACGC
GTCGACGCGTCGACGCGTCCTAGAAGCTAATTCACTGGCCGTCGTTTTACAACGTCGTGACTGGGAAAAC
CCTGGCGTTACCCAACTTAATCGCCTTGCAGCACATCCCCCTTTCGCCAGCTGGCGTAATAGCGAAGAGG
CCCGCACCGATCGCCCTTCCCAACAGTTGCGCAGCCTGAATG
[44 nt withheld, positions 8653-8696]
C
[141 nt withheld, positions 8698-8838]
CCTTTGACGTTGGAGTCCACGTTCTTT
[37 nt withheld, positions 8866-8902]
ACCCTATCTCGGGCTATTCTTTTGATTTATAAGGGATTTTGCCGATTTCGGAACCACCATCAAACAGGAT
TTTCGCCTGCTGGGGCAAACCAGCGTGGACCGCTTGCTGCAACTCTCTCAGGGCCAGGCGGTGAAGGGCA
ATCAGCTGTTGCCCGTCTCACTGGTGAAAAGAAAAACCACCCCAGTACATTAAAAACGTCCGCAATGTGT
TATTAAGTTGTCTAAGCGTCAATTTGTTTACACCACAATATATCCTGCCACCAGCCAGCCAACAGCTCCC
CGACCGGCAGCTCGGCACAAAATCACCACTCGATACAGGCAGCCCATCAGTCCGGGACGGCGTCAGCGGG
AGAGCCGTTGTAAGGCGGCAGACTTTGCTCATGTTACCGATGCTATTCGGAAGAACGGCAACTAAGCTGC
CGGGTTTGAAACACGGATGATCTCGCGGAGGGTAGCATGTTGATTGTAACGATGACAGAGCGTTGCTGCC
TGTGATCAAATATCATCTCCCTCGCAGAGATCCGAATTATCAGCCTTCTTATTCATTTCTCGCTTAACCG
TGACAGGCTGTCGATCTTGAGAACTATGCCGACATAATAGGAAATCGCTGGATAAAGCCGCTGAGGAAGC
TGAGTGGCGCTATTTCTTTAGAAGTGAACGTTGACGATATCAACTCCCCTATCCATTGCTCACCGAATGG
TACAGGTCGGGGACCCGAAGTTCCGACTGTCGGCCTGATGCATCCCCGGCTGATCGACCCCAGATCTGGG
GCTGAGAAAGCCCAGTAAGGAAACAACTGTAGGTTCGAGTCGCGAGATCCCCCGGAACCAAAGGAAGTAG
GTTAAACCCGCTCCGATCAGGCCGAGCCACGCCAGGCCGAGAACATTGGTTCCTGTAGGCATCGGGATTG
GCGGATCAAACACTAAAGCTACTGGAACGAGCAGAAGTCCTCCGGCCGCCAGTTGCCAGGCGGTAAAGGT
GAGCAGAGGCACGGGAGGTTGCCACTTGCGGGTCAGCACGGTTCCGAACGCCATGGAAACCGCCCCCGCC
AGGCCCGCTGCGACGCCGACAGGATCTAGCGCTGCGTTTGGTGTCAACACCAACAGCGCCACGCCCGCAG
TTCCGCAAATAGCCCCCAGGACCGCCATCAATCGTATCGGGCTACCTAGCAGAGCGGCAGAGATGAACAC
GACCATCAGCGGCTGCACAGCGCCTACCGTCGCCGCGACCCCGCCCGGCAGGCGGTAGACCGAAATAAAC
AACAAGCTCCAGAATAGCGAAATATTAAGTGCGCCGAGGATGAAGATGCGCATCCACCAGATTCCCGTTG
GAATCTGTCGGACGATCATCACGAGCAATAAACCCGCCGGCAACGCCCGCAGCAGCATACCGGCGACCCC
TCGGCCTCGCTGTTCGGGCTCCACGAAAACGCCGGACAGATGCGCCTTGTGAGCGTCCTTGGGGCCGTCC
TCCTGTTTGAAGACCGACAGCCCAATGATCTCGCCGTCGATGTAGGCGCCGAATGCCACGGCATCTCGCA
ACCGTTCAGCGAACGCCTCCATGGGCTTTTTCTCCTCGTGCTCGTAAACGGACCCGAACATCTCTGGAGC
TTTCTTCAGGGCCGACAATCGGATCTCGCGGAAATCCTGCACGTCGGCCGCTCCAAGCCGTCGAATCTGA
GCCTTAATCACAATTGTCAATTTTAATCCTCTGTTTATCGGCAGTTCGTAGAGCGCGCCGTGCGTCCCGA
GCGATACTGAGCGAAGCAAGTGCGTCGAGCAGTGCCCGCTTGTTCCTGAAATGCCAGTAAAGCGCTGGCT
GCTGAACCCCCAGCCGGAACTGACCCCACAAGGCCCTAGCGTTTGCAATGCACCAGGTCATCATTGACCC
AGGCGTGTTCCACCAGGCCGCTGCCTCGCAACTCTTCGCAGGCTTCGCCGACCTGCTCGCGCCACTTCTT
CACGCGGGTGGAATCCGATCCGCACATGAGGCGGAAGGTTTCCAGCTTGAGCGGGTACGGCTCCCGGTGC
GAGCTGAAATAGTCGAACATCCGTCGGGCCGTCGGCGACAGCTTGCGGTACTTCTCCCATATGAATTTCG
TGTAGTGGTCGCCAGCAAACAGCACGACGATTTCCTCGTCGATCAGGACCTGGCAACGGGACGTTTTCTT
GCCACGGTCCAGGACGCGGAAGCGGTGCAGCAGCGACACCGATTCCAGGTGCCCAACGCGGTCGGACGTG
AAGCCCATCGCCGTCGCCTGTAGGCGCGACAGGCATTCCTCGGCCTTCGTGTAATACCGGCCATTGATCG
ACCAGCCCAGGTCCTGGCAAAGCTCGTAGAACGTGAAGGTGATCGGCTCGCCGATAGGGGTGCGCTTCGC
GTACTCCAACACCTGCTGCCACACCAGTTCGTCATCGTCGGCCCGCAGCTCGACGCCGGTGTAGGTGATC
TTCACGTCCTTGTTGACGTGGAAAATGACCTTGTTTTGCAGCGCCTCGCGCGGGATTTTCTTGTTGCGCG
TGGTGAACAGGGCAGAGCGGGCCGTGTCGTTTGGCATCGCTCGCATCGTGTCCGGCCACGGCGCAATATC
GAACAAGGAAAGCTGCATTTCCTTGATCTGCTGCTTCGTGTGTTTCAGCAACGCGGCCTGCTTGGCCTCG
CTGACCTGTTTTGCCAGGTCCTCGCCGGCGGTTTTTCGCTTCTTGGTCGTCATAGTTCCTCGCGTGTCGA
TGGTCATCGACTTCGCCAAACCTGCCGCCTCCTGTTCGAGACGACGCGAACGCTCCACGGCGGCCGATGG
CGCGGGCAGGGCAGGGGGAGCCAGTTGCACGCTGTCGCGCTCGATCTTGGCCGTAGCTTGCTGGACCATC
GAGCCGACGGACTGGAAGGTTTCGCGGGGCGCACGCATGACGGTGCGGCTTGCGATGGTTTCGGCATCCT
CGGCGGAAAACCCCGCGTCGATCAGTTCTTGCCTGTATGCCTTCCGGTCAAACGTCCGATTCATTCACCC
TCCTTGCGGGATTGCCCCGACTCACGCCGGGGCAATGTGCCCTTATTCCTGATTTGACCCGCCTGGTGCC
TTGGTGTCCAGATAATCCACCTTATCGGCAATGAAGTCGGTCCCGTAGACCGTCTGGCCGTCCTTCTCGT
ACTTGGTATTCCGAATCTTGCCCTGCACGAATACCAGCGACCCCTTGCCCAAATACTTGCCGTGGGCCTC
GGCCTGAGAGCCAAAACACTTGATGCGGAAGAAGTCGGTGCGCTCCTGCTTGTCGCCGGCATCGTTGCGC
CACATCTAGGTACTAAAACAATTCATCCAGTAAAATATAATATTTTATTTTCTCCCAATCAGGCTTGATC
CCCAGTAAGTCAAAAAATAGCTCGACATACTGTTCTTCCCCGATATCCTCCCTGATCGACCGGACGCAGA
AGGCAATGTCATACCACTTGTCCGCCCTGCCGCTTCTCCCAAGATCAATAAAGCCACTTACTTTGCCATC
TTTCACAAAGATGTTGCTGTCTCCCAGGTCGCCGTGGAAAAAGACAAGTTCCTCTTCGGGCTTTTCCGTC
TTTAAAAAATCATACAGCTCGCGCGGATCTTTAAATGGAGTGTCTTCTTCCCAGTTTTCGCAATCCACAT
CGGCCAGATCGTTATTCAGTAAGTAATCCAATTCGGCTAAGCGGCTGTCTAAGCTATTCGTATAGGGACA
ATCCGATATGTCGATGGAGTGAAAGAGCCTGATGCACTCCGCATACAGCTCGATAATCTTTTCAGGGCTT
TGTTCATCTTCATACTCTTCCGAGCAAAGGACGCCATCGGCCTCACTCATGAGCAGATTGCTCCAGCCAT
CATGCCGTTCAAAGTGCAGGACCTTTGGAACAGGCAGCTTTCCTTCCAGCCATAGCATCATGTCCTTTTC
CCGTTCCACATCATAGGTGGTCCCTTTATACCGGCTGTCCGTCATTTTTAAATATAGGTTTTCATTTTCT
CCCACCAGCTTATATACCTTAGCAGGAGACATTCCTTCCGTATCTTTTACGCAGCGGTATTTTTCGATCA
GTTTTTTCAATTCCGGTGATATTCTCATTTTAGCCATTTATTATTTCCTTCCTCTTTTCTACAGTATTTA
AAGATACCCCAAGAAGCTAATTATAACAAGACGAACTCCAATTCACTGTTCCTTGCATTCTAAAACCTTA
AATACCAGAAAACAGCTTTTTCAAAGTTGTTTTCAAAGTTGGCGTATAACATAGTATCGACGGAGCCGAT
TTTGAAACCACAATTATGGGTGATGCTGCCAACTTACTGATTTAGTGTATGATGGTGTTTTTGAGGTGCT
CCAGTGGCTTCTGTTTCTATCAGCTGTCCCTCCTGTTCAGCTACTGACGGGGTGGTGCGTAACGGCAAAA
GCACCGCCGGACATCAGCGCTATCTCTGCTCTCACTGCCGTAAAACATGGCAACTGCAGTTCACTTACAC
CGCTTCTCAACCCGGTACGCACCAGAAAATCATTGATATGGCCATGAATGGCGTTGGATGCCGGGCAACA
GCCCGCATTATGGGCGTTGGCCTCAACACGATTTTACGTCACTTAAAAAACTCAGGCCGCAGTCGGTAAC
CTCGCGCATACAGCCGGGCAGTGACGTCATCGTCTGCGCGGAAATGGACGAACAGTGGGGCTATGTCGGG
GCTAAATCGCGCCAGCGCTGGCTGTTTTACGCGTATGACAGTCTCCGGAAGACGGTTGTTGCGCACGTAT
TCGGTGAACGCACTATGGCGACGCTGGGGCGTCTTATGAGCCTGCTGTCACCCTTTGACGTGGTGATATG
GATGACGGATGGCTGGCCGCTGTATGAATCCCGCCTGAAGGGAAAGCTGCACGTAATCAGCAAGCGATAT
ACGCAGCGAATTGAGCGGCATAACCTGAATCTGAGGCAGCACCTGGCACGGCTGGGACGGAAGTCGCTGT
CGTTCTCAAAATCGGTGGAGCTGCATGACAAAGTCATCGGGCATTATCTGAACATAAAACACTATCAATA
AGTTGGAGTCATTACCCAATTATGATAGAATTTACAAGCTATAAGGTTATTGTCCTGGGTTTCAAGCATT
AGTCCATGCAAGTTTTTATGCTTTGCCCATTCTATAGATATATTGATAAGCGCGCTGCCTATGCCTTGCC
CCCTGAAATCCTTACATACGGCGATATCTTCTATATAAAAGATATATTATCTTATCAGTATTGTCAATAT
ATTCAAGGCAATCTGCCTCCTCATCCTCTTCATCCTCTTCGTCTTGGTAGCTTTTTAAATATGGCGCTTC
ATAGAGTAATTCTGTAAAGGTCCAATTCTCGTTTTCATACCTCGGTATAATCTTACCTATCACCTCAAAT
GGTTCGCTGGGTTTATCGCACCCCCGAACACGAGCACGGCACCCGCGACCACTATGCCAAGAATGCCCAA
GGTAAAAATTGCCGGCCCCGCCATGAAGTCCGTGAATGCCCCGACGGCCGAAGTGAAGGGCAGGCCGCCA
CCCAGGCCGCCGCCCTCACTGCCCGGCACCTGGTCGCTGAATGTCGATGCCAGCACCTGCGGCACGTCAA
TGCTTCCGGGCGTCGCGCTCGGGCTGATCGCCCATCCCGTTACTGCCCCGATCCCGGCAATGGCAAGGAC
TGCCAGCGCTGCCATTTTTGGGGTGAGGCCGTTCGCGGCCGAGGGGCGCAGCCCCTGGGGGGATGGGAGG
CCCGCGTTAGCGGGCCGGGAGGGTTCGAGAAGGGGGGGCACCCCCCTTCGGCGTGCGCGGTCACGCGCAC
AGGGCGCAGCCCTGGTTAAAAACAAGGTTTATAAATATTGGTTTAAAAGCAGGTTAAAAGACAGGTTAGC
GGTGGCCGAAAAACGGGCGGAAACCCTTGCAAATGCTGGATTTTCTGCCTGTGGACAGCCCCTCAAATGT
CAATAGGTGCGCCCCTCATCTGTCAGCACTCTGCCCCTCAAGTGTCAAGGATCGCGCCCCTCATCTGTCA
GTAGTCGCGCCCCTCAAGTGTCAATACCGCAGGGCACTTATCCCCAGGCTTGTCCACATCATCTGTGGGA
AACTCGCGTAAAATCAGGCGTTTTCGCCGATTTGCGAGGCTGGCCAGCTCCACGTCGCCGGCCGAAATCG
AGCCTGCCCCTCATCTGTCAACGCCGCGCCGGGTGAGTCGGCCCCTCAAGTGTCAACGTCCGCCCCTCAT
CTGTCAGTGAGGGCCAAGTTTTCCGCGAGGTATCCACAACGCCGGCGGCCGCGGTGTCTCGCACACGGCT
TCGACGGCGTTTCTGGCGCGTTTGCAGGGCCATAGACGGCCGCCAGCCCAGCGGCGAGGGCAACCAGCCC
GGTGAGCGTCGGAAAGGCGC
Features (pLannotate 1.2.2; 36 found; start..end, strand, type, name):
      3..89      -  CDS            traI (fragment): TRAI6_ECOLX - Experimental evidence at protein level: Swiss-Prot protein existence level 1. The initiation process of transfer DNA synthesis requires the interaction of at least three plasmid-specific components (TraH, I, and J) at the transfer origin resulting in the assembly of a specialised nucleoprotein complex - the relaxosome. Site- and strand-specific cleavage at the transfer origin is dependent on TraI and TraJ. From Escherichia coli.
    127..498     -  CDS            traJ: oriT-recognizing protein; traJ
    531..640     -  oriT           oriT: incP origin of transfer
    772..962     +  rep_origin     ori (fragment): high-copy-number ColE1/pMB1/pBR322/pUC origin of replication
   1321..1971    -  CDS            TetR: tetracycline resistance regulatory protein; tetR
   2077..2326    +  CDS            TcR (fragment): tetracycline efflux protein; tetA; confers resistance to tetracycline
   2436..2460    -  misc_feature   RB T-DNA repeat: right border repeat from nopaline C58 T-DNA
   2490..2508    +  misc_feature   MCS (fragment): pUC18/19 multiple cloning site
   2559..2904    +  promoter       CaMV 35S promoter: strong constitutive promoter from cauliflower mosaic virus
   2856..2902    +  promoter       minimal CaMV 35S promoter: minimal 35S promoter from cauliflower mosaic virus
   2914..2932    -  misc_feature   MCS (fragment): pUC18/19 multiple cloning site
   2943..3458    +  CDS            P19_TBSVC: Experimental evidence at protein level: Swiss-Prot protein existence level 1. Acts as a suppressor of RNA-mediated gene silencing, also known as post-transcriptional gene silencing (PTGS), a mechanism of plant viral defense that limits the accumulation of viral RNAs. Binds to short interfering RNAs (siRNAs) with high affinity. Acts as a molecular caliper to specifically select siRNAs based on the length of the duplex region of the RNA (By similarity). From Tomato bushy stunt virus (strain Cherry) (TBSV).
   3531..3707    +  polyA_signal   CaMV poly(A) signal: cauliflower mosaic virus polyadenylation signal
   4210..4551    +  promoter       CaMV 35S promoter: strong constitutive promoter from cauliflower mosaic virus
   4562..4586    +  protein_bind   attB1: mutant version of attB; recombination site for the Gateway® BP reaction BP Clonase™
   4604..5089    +  CDS            KUA1 (fragment): KUA1_ARATH - Also known as MYBH From Arabidopsis thaliana (Mouse-ear cress).
   5406..5430    -  protein_bind   attB2: mutant version of attB; recombination site for the Gateway® BP reaction BP Clonase™
   5459..5548    +  CDS            3xHA: three tandem HA epitope tags
   5582..5834    +  terminator     NOS terminator: nopaline synthase terminator and poly(A) signal
   6263..6515    -  terminator     NOS terminator: nopaline synthase terminator and poly(A) signal
   6539..6967    -  CDS            nos (fragment): DHNO_AGRT7 - Protein inferred from homology: Swiss-Prot protein existence level 3. From Agrobacterium tumefaciens (strain T37).
   6983..8008    -  CDS            HygR: aminoglycoside phosphotransferase from E. coli; aph(4)-Ia; confers resistance to hygromycin
   8018..8362    -  promoter       CaMV 35S promoter: strong constitutive promoter from cauliflower mosaic virus
   8019..8065    -  promoter       minimal CaMV 35S promoter: minimal 35S promoter from cauliflower mosaic virus
   8500..8655    +  CDS            lacZα (fragment) (sequence partly withheld): LacZα fragment of β-galactosidase; lacZ fragment
   8653..8953    +  rep_origin     M13 ori (fragment) (sequence partly withheld): M13 bacteriophage origin of replication; arrow indicates direction of (+) strand synthesis
   8954..9084    +  CDS            lacI (fragment): lac repressor; lacI; The lac repressor binds to the lac operator to inhibit transcription in E. coli. This inhibition can be relieved by adding lactose or isopropyl-β-D-thiogalactopyranoside (IPTG).
   9138..9162    -  misc_feature   LB T-DNA repeat: left border repeat from nopaline C58 T-DNA
  10619..10738   -  CDS            tetR (fragment): TETR1_ECOLX - Experimental evidence at protein level: Swiss-Prot protein existence level 1. TetR is the repressor of the tetracycline resistance element; its N-terminal region forms a helix-turn-helix structure and binds DNA. Binding of tetracycline to TetR reduces the repressor affinity for the tetracycline resistance gene (tetA) promoter operator sites. From Escherichia coli.
  10758..11906   -  CDS            trfA: trans-acting replication protein that binds to and activates oriV
  12205..12999   -  CDS            KanR: aminoglycoside phosphotransferase; aphA-3; confers resistance to kanamycin
  13191..13958   +  mobile_element IS1: prokaryotic transposable element IS1
  13967..14116   -  CDS            satA (fragment): STA_BACSU - Also known as yyaR. Experimental evidence at protein level: Swiss-Prot protein existence level 1. Involved in resistance to streptothricin, a broad-spectrum antibiotic produced by streptomycetes. Detoxifies streptothricin via acetylation of the beta amino group of the first beta-lysyl moiety of streptothricin. From Bacillus subtilis (strain 168).
  14115..14309   -  CDS            satA (fragment): STA_BACSU - Also known as yyaR. Experimental evidence at protein level: Swiss-Prot protein existence level 1. Involved in resistance to streptothricin, a broad-spectrum antibiotic produced by streptomycetes. Detoxifies streptothricin via acetylation of the beta amino group of the first beta-lysyl moiety of streptothricin. From Bacillus subtilis (strain 168).
  14312..14587   -  CDS            klaC (fragment): KLAC_ECOLX - Also known as telB. Protein predicted: Swiss-Prot protein existence level 4. Belongs to the kla operon, which is associated with cryptic tellurite resistance, and IncW plasmid fertility inhibition. From Escherichia coli.
  14651..15282   -  rep_origin     oriV: incP origin of replication
