[The description below was written by a language model from this plasmid's Addgene catalogue record and pLannotate feature annotations shown in this document.]
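Description:
pGWB14-LYX133 is a plant binary expression vector built on the pGWB14 backbone and intended for Agrobacterium-mediated transient or stable expression of a Nicotiana benthamiana transcription factor. The plasmid is about 15.3 kb. It is maintained at low copy through the broad-host-range IncP replication system (oriV with the trans-acting trfA replication protein), which supports replication in both E. coli and Agrobacterium. An oriT with traJ allows conjugative mobilisation. Bacterial selection is by kanamycin (aphA-3). The backbone also carries remnants typical of this vector lineage, including tetracycline resistance gene fragments, an IS1 element, and partial ColE1, lacZα and M13 ori sequences.

Three expression units are annotated between the nopaline-type right and left T-DNA borders. The main one places the insert, gene model Niben101Scf05449g03015.1, under the constitutive CaMV 35S promoter. The coding region is flanked by attB1 and attB2 Gateway sites, although the record lists Gibson cloning as the method. It reads into a C-terminal 3xHA epitope tag and is followed by the NOS terminator. The insert shows partial similarity to the Arabidopsis MYB-type factor KUA1 (MYBH), suggesting a MYB-related protein, but the record does not otherwise name it. A second 35S-driven cassette, not mentioned in the catalogue fields, encodes the tomato bushy stunt virus P19 silencing suppressor with a CaMV polyadenylation signal. P19 binds siRNAs and typically boosts transgene accumulation in leaf infiltration assays. The third unit is a 35S-driven hygromycin phosphotransferase gene with a NOS terminator, which provides selection of stably transformed plant tissue. The HA tag allows the transcription factor to be detected or immunoprecipitated.
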