Addgene plasmid #126351: pGWB14-LYX133
Purpose: With a Nicotiana benthamiana transcription factor in PGWB14 backbone, for Agrobacterium mediated transient or stable expression corresponding transcription factor fused with a C-terminal HA tag.
Depositing lab: Silin Zhong. Depositing organization: Chinese University of Hong Kong.
Backbone
  Vector backbone: pGWB14
  Vector type: Plant Expression
  Selectable markers: Hygromycin
Growth in bacteria
  Bacterial resistance: Kanamycin, 50 μg/mL
  Growth temperature: 37°C
  Growth strain: DH5alpha
  Copy number: Low Copy
Gene/Insert
  Gene/Insert name: Niben101Scf05449g03015.1
  Species: Nicotiana benthamiana
  Promoter: CaMV 35S
  Tag / fusion protein: HA (C terminal on insert)
  Cloning method: Gibson Cloning
Terms and licenses: Academic/Nonprofit Terms; Industry Terms: Not Available to Industry
How to cite: pGWB14-LYX133 was a gift from Silin Zhong (Addgene plasmid # 126351 ; http://n2t.net/addgene:126351 ; RRID:Addgene_126351)
