>Addgene plasmid #126351 | pGWB14-LYX133 | depositor partial sequence | sequence record 249074 | Niben101Scf05449g03015.1
ATGGGAAGAAAATGTTCACATTGTGGTAACACTGGTCACAATTCAAGAWCTTGTAGCACATTGAAATGTG
CTAGTAATGGTAGTTTTATTGGTGGATTAAAGATTTTTGGAGTGCAACTTGATATCCCTAATGATGCTTC
ATCTTCTTCTTCTTCTATTCACTTGAAGAAAAGTTYTAGTWTGGAGTGTTTATCTCCTTTTGTTAATGAA
AGTTGTGAAAAGAGTACTTCAATTAATAATGGTTATCTCTCTGATGGTCTTGTAGTTCGTGTTGAGGAAA
GAAAGAAAGGAGTTCCATGGACAGAGGAGGAACACAGAAAATTCTTAATTGGACTAGAAAAGCTAGGAAA
AGGAGATTGGAGAGGAATTTCAAGAAACTTTGTGACAACAAGGACACCAACTCAAGTTGCAAGTCATGCT
CAAAAGTATTTCCTAAGACAATCAAGTCTCAACAAAAAGAAACGACGTTCCAGCCTTTTTGACATGGCAA
GGAGCAACAACAAGATTCATGTCGATGCCATAACCTTGAAGTTCAAGCATGGAGATAATTTTGATAATTG
TCTTGACACAACAATCTTAACAAAAAAAGATTGTCAAGAAATTAGAGCATCATTATTAGAGTTAAATTCA
TTTGTTGAAGATATGTCAATTGCCAAAGATAATCAAAGGAGTGAAAATCCTCAACAGCCTGAAGAGATTT
ATTCAGTACCAAATAAGTCAATTTCTTCATTTGGAGCTCTTGATTTGGAGCTAAGTCTCTCAGCTCCAAG
AAATATTGGACCAATTACAGTTACCCCCGGGGACCCAGCTTTCTTGTACAAAGTGGTTGATAACAGCGGG
TTAATTAACATCTTTTACCCATACGATGTTCCTGACTATGCGGGCTATCCCTATGACGTCCCGGACTATG
CAGGATCCTATCCATATGACGTWCMWGWTTAMGACWRCTCAGTGCAGCGCTTAGAGCTCGAATTTCCCGA
TC
